>Addgene plasmid #247175 | p16-GFP-CYRI-A | addgene full sequence | sequence record 496438 | Addgene NGS Result
GAAGATCCTTTGATCTTTTCTACGGGGTCTGACGCTCAGTGGAACGAAAACTCACGTTAAGGGATTTTGG
TCATGAGATTATCAAAAAGGATCTTCACCTAGATCCTTTTAAATTAAAAATGAAGTTTTAAATCAATCTA
AAGTATATATGAGTAAACTTGGTCTGACAGTTACCAATGCTTAATCAGTGAGGCACCTATCTCAGCGATC
TGTCTATTTCGTTCATCCATAGTTGCCTGACTCCCCGTCGTGTAGATAACTACGATACGGGAGGGCTTAC
CATCTGGCCCCAGTGCTGCAATGATACCGCGAGACCCACGCTCACCGGCTCCAGATTTATCAGCAATAAA
CCAGCCAGCCGGAAGGGCCGAGCGCAGAAGTGGTCCTGCAACTTTATCCGCCTCCATCCAGTCTATTAAT
TGTTGCCGGGAAGCTAGAGTAAGTAGTTCGCCAGTTAATAGTTTGCGCAACGTTGTTGCCATTGCTACAG
GCATCGTGGTGTCACGCTCGTCGTTTGGTATGGCTTCATTCAGCTCCGGTTCCCAACGATCAAGGCGAGT
TACATGATCCCCCATGTTGTGCAAAAAAGCGGTTAGCTCCTTCGGTCCTCCGATCGTTGTCAGAAGTAAG
TTGGCCGCAGTGTTATCACTCATGGTTATGGCAGCACTGCATAATTCTCTTACTGTCATGCCATCCGTAA
GATGCTTTTCTGTGACTGGTGAGTACTCAACCAAGTCATTCTGAGAATAGTGTATGCGGCGACCGAGTTG
CTCTTGCCCGGCGTCAATACGGGATAATACCGCGCCACATAGCAGAACTTTAAAAGTGCTCATCATTGGA
AAACGTTCTTCGGGGCGAAAACTCTCAAGGATCTTACCGCTGTTGAGATCCAGTTCGATGTAACCCACTC
GTGCACCCAACTGATCTTCAGCATCTTTTACTTTCACCAGCGTTTCTGGGTGAGCAAAAACAGGAAGGCA
AAATGCCGCAAAAAAGGGAATAAGGGCGACACGGAAATGTTGAATACTCATACTCTTCCTTTTTCAATAT
TATTGAAGCATTTATCAGGGTTATTGTCTCATGAGCGGATACATATTTGAATGTATTTAGAAAAATAAAC
AAATAGGGGTTCCGCGCACATTTCCCCGAAAAGTGCCACCTGACGTCGACGGATCGGGAGATCTCCCGAT
CCCCTATGGTGCACTCTCAGTACAATCTGCTCTGATGCCGCATAGTTAAGCCAGTATCTGCTCCCTGCTT
GTGTGTTGGAGGTCGCTGAGTAGTGCGCGAGCAAAATTTAAGCTACAACAAGGCAAGGCTTGACCGACAA
TTGCATGAAGAATCTGCTTAGGGTTAGGCGTTTTGCGCTGCTTCGCGATGTACGGGCCAGATATACGCGT
TGACATTGATTATTGACTAGTTATTAATAGTAATCAATTACGGGGTCATTAGTTCATAGCCCATATATGG
AGTTCCGCGTTACATAACTTACGGTAAATGGCCCGCCTGGCTGACCGCCCAACGACCCCCGCCCATTGAC
GTCAATAATGACGTATGTTCCCATAGTAACGCCAATAGGGACTTTCCATTGACGTCAATGGGTGGAGTAT
TTACGGTAAACTGCCCACTTGGCAGTACATCAAGTGTATCATATGCCAAGTACGCCCCCTATTGACGTCA
ATGACGGTAAATGGCCCGCCTGGCATTATGCCCAGTACATGACCTTATGGGACTTTCCTACTTGGCAGTA
CATCTACGTATTAGTCATCGCTATTACCATGGTGATGCGGTTTTGGCAGTACATCAATGGGCGTGGATAG
CGGTTTGACTCACGGGGATTTCCAAGTCTCCACCCCATTGACGTCAATGGGAGTTTGTTTTGGCACCAAA
ATCAACGGGACTTTCCAAAATGTCGTAACAACTCCGCCCCATTGACGCAAATGGGCGGTAGGCGTGTACG
GTGGGAGGTCTATATAAGCAGAGCTCTCTGGCTAACTAGAGAACCCACTGCTTACTGGCTTATCGAAATT
AATACGACTCACTATAGGGAGACCCAAGCTGGCTAGCGCCACCATGGGAAACTTGCTCAAAGTCCTGACC
CGGGAAATTGAGAATTATCCAAAGCTTGTGAGCAAGGGCGAGGAGCTGTTCACCGGGGTGGTGCCCATCC
TGGTCGAGCTGGACGGCGACGTAAACGGCCACAAGTTCAGCGTGTCCGGCGAGGGCGAGGGCGATGCCAC
CTACGGCAAGCTGACCCTGAAGTTCATCTGCACCACCGGCAAGCTGCCCGTGCCCTGGCCCACCCTCGTG
ACCACCCTGACCTACGGCGTGCAGTGCTTCAGCCGCTACCCCGACCACATGAAGCAGCACGACTTCTTCA
AGTCCGCCATGCCCGAAGGCTACGTCCAGGAGCGCACCATCTTCTTCAAGGACGACGGCAACTACAAGAC
CCGCGCCGAGGTGAAGTTCGAGGGCGACACCCTGGTGAACCGCATCGAGCTGAAGGGCATCGACTTCAAG
GAGGACGGCAACATCCTGGGGCACAAGCTGGAGTACAACTACAACAGCCACAACGTCTATATCATGGCCG
ACAAGCAGAAGAACGGCATCAAGGTGAACTTCAAGATCCGCCACAACATCGAGGACGGCAGCGTGCAGCT
CGCCGACCACTACCAGCAGAACACCCCCATCGGCGACGGCCCCGTGCTGCTGCCCGACAACCACTACCTG
AGCACCCAGTCCGCCCTGAGCAAAGACCCCAACGAGAAGCGCGATCACATGGTCCTGCTGGAGTTCGTGA
CCGCCGCCGGGATCACTCTCGGCATGGACGAGCTGTACAAGGGATCCCACTTCTTCCTGGATTTTGAAAA
TGCACAGCCTACAGAAGGAGAGCGAGAGATATGGAACCAGATCAGTGCTGTCCTCCAGGATTCTGAGAGC
ATCCTCACAGACTTACAGGCTTACAAAGGGGCAGGACCAGAGATCCGAGATGCAATTCAAAATCCCAATG
ACATTCAACTTCAGGAGAAGGCTTGGAATGCAGTGTGTCCTCTGGTGGTGAGGCTGAAGAGGTTTTACGA
ATTCTCCATCCGTCTTGAAAAAGCACTTCAGAGTTTATTGGAATCTCTGACGTGTCCACCCTATACACCA
ACCCAGCACCTGGAACGGGAGCAAGCCCTCGCAAAGGAATTTGCAGAAATCTTACATTTTACCCTTCGAT
TCGATGAGCTGAAGATGAGGAACCCCGCTATTCAGAATGACTTCAGTTACTATCGAAGAACAATAAGTCG
TAACCGTATCAACAACATGCATCTAGACATTGAGAATGAAGTTAATAATGAGATGGCCAATCGAATGTCC
CTCTTCTATGCAGAAGCCACACCGATGTTGAAGACTCTTAGCAATGCCACAATGCACTTTGTCTCCGAAA
ATAAAACCCTGCCAATAGAGAATACCACGGACTGCCTCAGTACGATGACAAGCGTCTGTAAAGTCATGCT
GGAGACACCGGAGTACAGGAGCAGGTTTACAAGCGAGGAGACACTGATGTTTTGCATGAGGGTGATGGTG
GGCGTCATCATCCTCTATGACCACGTGCACCCCGTGGGAGCTTTCTGCAAAACATCCAAGATTGATATGA
AAGGCTGCATAAAGGTGTTGAAGGAACAGGCCCCAGACAGTGTGGAAGGGCTCCTGAATGCTCTCAGGTT
CACCACAAAGCACTTGAATGATGAATCGACTTCCAAACAGATTCGAGCGATGCTTCAGTAACTCGAGTCT
AGAGGGCCCGTTTAAACCCGCTGATCAGCCTCGACTGTGCCTTCTAGTTGCCAGCCATCTGTTGTTTGCC
CCTCCCCCGTGCCTTCCTTGACCCTGGAAGGTGCCACTCCCACTGTCCTTTCCTAATAAAATGAGGAAAT
TGCATCGCATTGTCTGAGTAGGTGTCATTCTATTCTGGGGGGTGGGGTGGGGCAGGACAGCAAGGGGGAG
GATTGGGAAGACAATAGCAGGCATGCTGGGGATGCGGTGGGCTCTATGGCTTCTGAGGCGGAAAGAACCA
GCTGGGGCTCTAGGGGGTATCCCC
[124 nt withheld, positions 4085-4208]
C
[91 nt withheld, positions 4210-4300]
A
[49 nt withheld, positions 4302-4350]
CCTTTGACGTTGGAGTCCACGTTCTTT
[37 nt withheld, positions 4378-4414]
ACCCTATCTCGGTCTATTCTTTTGATTTATAAGGGATTTTGCCGATTTCGGCCTATTGGTTAAAAAATGA
GCTGATTTAACAAAAATTTAACGCGAATTAATTCTGTGGAATGTGTGTCAGTTAGGGTGTGGAAAGTCCC
CAGGCTCCCCAGCAGGCAGAAGTATGCAAAGCATGCATCTCAATTAGTCAGCAACCAGGTGTGGAAAGTC
CCCAGGCTCCCCAGCAGGCAGAAGTATGCAAAGCATGCATCTCAATTAGTCAGCAACCATAGTCCCGCCC
CTAACTCCGCCCATCCCGCCCCTAACTCCGCCCAGTTCCGCCCATTCTCCGCCCCATGGCTGACTAATTT
TTTTTATTTATGCAGAGGCCGAGGCCGCCTCTGCCTCTGAGCTATTCCAGAAGTAGTGAGGAGGCTTTTT
TGGAGGCCTAGGCTTTTGCAAAAAGCTCCCGGGAGCTTGTATATCCATTTTCGGATCTGATCAAGAGACA
GGATGAGGATCGTTTCGCATGATTGAACAAGATGGATTGCACGCAGGTTCTCCGGCCGCTTGGGTGGAGA
GGCTATTCGGCTATGACTGGGCACAACAGACAATCGGCTGCTCTGATGCCGCCGTGTTCCGGCTGTCAGC
GCAGGGGCGCCCGGTTCTTTTTGTCAAGACCGACCTGTCCGGTGCCCTGAATGAACTGCAGGACGAGGCA
GCGCGGCTATCGTGGCTGGCCACGACGGGCGTTCCTTGCGCAGCTGTGCTCGACGTTGTCACTGAAGCGG
GAAGGGACTGGCTGCTATTGGGCGAAGTGCCGGGGCAGGATCTCCTGTCATCTCACCTTGCTCCTGCCGA
GAAAGTATCCATCATGGCTGATGCAATGCGGCGGCTGCATACGCTTGATCCGGCTACCTGCCCATTCGAC
CACCAAGCGAAACATCGCATCGAGCGAGCACGTACTCGGATGGAAGCCGGTCTTGTCGATCAGGATGATC
TGGACGAAGAGCATCAGGGGCTCGCGCCAGCCGAACTGTTCGCCAGGCTCAAGGCGCGCATGCCCGACGG
CGAGGATCTCGTCGTGACCCATGGCGATGCCTGCTTGCCGAATATCATGGTGGAAAATGGCCGCTTTTCT
GGATTCATCGACTGTGGCCGGCTGGGTGTGGCGGACCGCTATCAGGACATAGCGTTGGCTACCCGTGATA
TTGCTGAAGAGCTTGGCGGCGAATGGGCTGACCGCTTCCTCGTGCTTTACGGTATCGCCGCTCCCGATTC
GCAGCGCATCGCCTTCTATCGCCTTCTTGACGAGTTCTTCTGAGCGGGACTCTGGGGTTCGAAATGACCG
ACCAAGCGACGCCCAACCTGCCATCACGAGATTTCGATTCCACCGCCGCCTTCTATGAAAGGTTGGGCTT
CGGAATCGTTTTCCGGGACGCCGGCTGGATGATCCTCCAGCGCGGGGATCTCATGCTGGAGTTCTTCGCC
CACCCCAACTTGTTTATTGCAGCTTATAATGGTTACAAATAAAGCAATAGCATCACAAATTTCACAAATA
AAGCATTTTTTTCACTGCATTCTAGTTGTGGTTTGTCCAAACTCATCAATGTATCTTATCATGTCTGTAT
ACCGTCGACCTCTAGCTAGAGCTTGGCGTAATCATGGTCATAGCTGTTTCCTGTGTGAAATTGTTATCCG
CTCACAATTCCACACAACATACGAGCCGGAAGCATAAAGTGTAAAGCCTGGGGTGCCTAATGAGTGAGCT
AACTCACATTAATTGCGTTGCGCTCACTGCCCGCTTTCCAGTCGGGAAACCTGTCGTGCCAGCTGCATTA
ATGAATCGGCCAACGCGCGGGGAGAGGCGGTTTGCGTATTGGGCGCTCTTCCGCTTCCTCGCTCACTGAC
TCGCTGCGCTCGGTCGTTCGGCTGCGGCGAGCGGTATCAGCTCACTCAAAGGCGGTAATACGGTTATCCA
CAGAATCAGGGGATAACGCAGGAAAGAACATGTGAGCAAAAGGCCAGCAAAAGGCCAGGAACCGTAAAAA
GGCCGCGTTGCTGGCGTTTTTCCATAGGCTCCGCCCCCCTGACGAGCATCACAAAAATCGACGCTCAAGT
CAGAGGTGGCGAAACCCGACAGGACTATAAAGATACCAGGCGTTTCCCCCTGGAAGCTCCCTCGTGCGCT
CTCCTGTTCCGACCCTGCCGCTTACCGGATACCTGTCCGCCTTTCTCCCTTCGGGAAGCGTGGCGCTTTC
TCATAGCTCACGCTGTAGGTATCTCAGTTCGGTGTAGGTCGTTCGCTCCAAGCTGGGCTGTGTGCACGAA
CCCCCCGTTCAGCCCGACCGCTGCGCCTTATCCGGTAACTATCGTCTTGAGTCCAACCCGGTAAGACACG
ACTTATCGCCACTGGCAGCAGCCACTGGTAACAGGATTAGCAGAGCGAGGTATGTAGGCGGTGCTACAGA
GTTCTTGAAGTGGTGGCCTAACTACGGCTACACTAGAAGAACAGTATTTGGTATCTGCGCTCTGCTGAAG
CCAGTTACCTTCGGAAAAAGAGTTGGTAGCTCTTGATCCGGCAAACAAACCACCGCTGGTAGCGGTGGTT
TTTTTGTTTGCAAGCAGCAGATTACGCGCAGAAAAAAAGGATCTCAA
Features (pLannotate 1.2.2; 21 found; start..end, strand, type, name):
    171..1031    -  CDS            AmpR: β-lactamase; bla; confers resistance to ampicillin, carbenicillin, and related antibiotics
   1032..1136    -  promoter       AmpR promoter: bla
   1195..1247    -  misc_feature   bom (fragment): basis of mobility region from pBR322
   1402..1781    +  enhancer       CMV enhancer: human cytomegalovirus immediate early enhancer
   1782..1985    +  promoter       CMV promoter: human cytomegalovirus (CMV) immediate early promoter
   1981..2014    +  LTR            5' LTR (truncated) (fragment): truncated 5' long terminal repeat (LTR) from HIV-1
   2030..2048    +  promoter       T7 promoter: promoter for bacteriophage T7 RNA polymerase
   2125..2841    +  CDS            EGFP: EGFP is a basic (constitutively fluorescent) green fluorescent protein published in 1996, derived from Aequorea victoria. It is reported to be a rapidly-maturing weak dimer with moderate acid sensitivity.
   2848..3768    +  CDS            Cyria: CYRIA_MOUSE - Also known as D12Ertd553e, Fam49a. Experimental evidence at protein level: Swiss-Prot protein existence level 1. May negatively regulate RAC1 signaling and RAC1-driven cytoskeletal remodeling. May regulate chemotaxis, cell migration and epithelial polarization by controlling the polarity, plasticity, duration and extent of protrusions. From Mus musculus (Mouse).
   3815..4039    +  polyA_signal   bGH poly(A) signal: bovine growth hormone polyadenylation signal
   4043..4064    +  promoter       SV40 promoter (fragment): SV40 enhancer and early promoter
   4085..4513    +  rep_origin     f1 ori (sequence partly withheld): f1 bacteriophage origin of replication; arrow indicates direction of (+) strand synthesis
   4527..4856    +  promoter       SV40 promoter: SV40 enhancer and early promoter
   4923..5714    +  CDS            neo: KKA2_KLEPN - Also known as kan, nptII. Experimental evidence at protein level: Swiss-Prot protein existence level 1. Resistance to kanamycin, neomycin, paromomycin, ribostamycin, butirosin and gentamicin B. From Klebsiella pneumoniae.
   5738..5896    +  CDS            ble (fragment): BLE_KLEPN - Experimental evidence at protein level: Swiss-Prot protein existence level 1. Binding protein with a strong affinity to the bleomycin family of antibiotics. Binds to CL990; an antimitotic-antibiotic compound. From Klebsiella pneumoniae.
   5891..6012    +  polyA_signal   SV40 poly(A) signal: SV40 polyadenylation signal
   6085..6101    -  protein_bind   lac operator: The lac repressor binds to the lac operator to inhibit transcription in E. coli. This inhibition can be relieved by adding lactose or isopropyl-β-D-thiogalactopyranoside (IPTG). lac repressor encoded by lacI
   6109..6139    -  promoter       lac promoter: promoter for the E. coli lac operon
   6154..6175    -  protein_bind   CAP binding site: CAP binding activates transcription in the presence of cAMP. E. coli catabolite activator protein
   6188..6280    -  CDS            lacI (fragment): lac repressor; lacI; The lac repressor binds to the lac operator to inhibit transcription in E. coli. This inhibition can be relieved by adding lactose or isopropyl-β-D-thiogalactopyranoside (IPTG).
   6463..7051    -  rep_origin     ori: high-copy-number ColE1/pMB1/pBR322/pUC origin of replication
