[The description below was written by a language model from this plasmid's Addgene catalogue record and pLannotate feature annotations shown in this document.]
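Description:
p16-GFP-CYRI-A is a 7,051 bp mammalian expression plasmid built on the pcDNA3.1(+) backbone. It is propagated in E. coli through a high-copy ColE1/pUC-type origin and selected with ampicillin via the β-lactamase gene and its bla promoter. An f1 origin is also present, which allows single-stranded DNA production. For mammalian cells, an SV40 early promoter drives a neomycin phosphotransferase cassette ending in an SV40 polyadenylation signal, so stable transfectants can be selected with G418. The automated annotation also reports short fragments (bom, lacI, lac promoter/operator, a partial ble reading frame and a brief HIV-1 LTR-like match). These appear to be backbone remnants or incidental matches rather than functional parts of the design.

The payload is mouse Cyri-A (Cyria, formerly Fam49A), expressed from the human CMV immediate-early enhancer and promoter and terminated by the bovine growth hormone polyadenylation signal. A T7 promoter lies just upstream of the coding region. According to the record, EGFP is inserted internally after proline 16 of CYRI-A rather than fused to the N-terminus, which preserves the proposed N-terminal myristoylation site. The feature table is consistent with this. EGFP is annotated starting a short distance downstream of the T7 promoter, leaving room for the first CYRI-A codons, which are not separately annotated, and the bulk of the Cyria coding sequence follows directly after EGFP.

CYRI-A is described as a probable negative regulator of RAC1 signalling and RAC1-driven cytoskeletal remodelling. The construct is intended for expressing fluorescent CYRI-A in mammalian cells, and the associated work concerns macropinosome formation, integrin uptake and invasive migration.
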