Addgene plasmid #247175: p16-GFP-CYRI-A
Purpose: Expresses recombinant fluorescent CYRI-A (Fam49A) protein in mammalian cells, specifically mouse Cyri-A with an internal GFP after proline 16, preserving the proposed N-terminal myristoylation site.
Depositing lab: Laura Machesky. Depositing organization: University of Glasgow. Publication: CYRI-A limits invasive migration through macropinosome formation and integrin uptake regulation. Le AH, Yelland T, Paul NR, Fort L, Nikolaou S, Ismail S, Machesky LM. J Cell Biol. 2021 Sep 6;220(9). pii: 212437. doi: 10.1083/jcb.202012114. Epub 2021 Jun 24. PubMed 34165494.
Backbone
  Vector backbone: pcDNA3.1(+)
  Total vector size (bp): 7051
  Vector type: Mammalian Expression
  Selectable markers: Neomycin (select with G418)
Growth in bacteria
  Bacterial resistance: Ampicillin, 100 μg/mL
  Growth temperature: 37°C
  Growth strain: DH5alpha
  Copy number: Unknown
Gene/Insert
  Gene/Insert name: Cyri-A (alt name: Fam49A)
  Species: M. musculus (mouse)
  Entrez Gene: Cyria (a.k.a. 2410157M17Rik, 9630047E15, D12Ertd553e, Fam49a)
  Promoter: CMV
  Tag / fusion protein: EGFP
  Cloning method: Unknown
  Sequencing primers: 5′ CMV-F
Resource information
  A portion of this plasmid was derived from a plasmid made by: This was cloned in Laura Machesky's Lab by Anh Hoang Le, at the CRUK Scotland Institute
Terms and licenses: Academic/Nonprofit Terms; Industry Terms: Not Available to Industry
Depositor comments: Laura Machesky's laboratory is now in the Department of Biochemistry at the University of Cambridge
How to cite: p16-GFP-CYRI-A was a gift from Laura Machesky (Addgene plasmid # 247175 ; http://n2t.net/addgene:247175 ; RRID:Addgene_247175)
